Addgene plasmid #77327: PNCK gRNA (BRDN0001145537)
Purpose: 3rd generation lentiviral gRNA plasmid targeting human PNCK
Depositing lab: John Doench & David Root. Depositing organization: Broad Institute. Publication: Optimized sgRNA design to maximize activity and minimize off-target effects of CRISPR-Cas9. Doench JG, Fusi N, Sullender M, Hegde M, Vaimberg EW, Donovan KF, Smith I, Tothova Z, Wilen C, Orchard R, Virgin HW, Listgarten J, Root DE. Nat Biotechnol. 2016 Jan 18. doi: 10.1038/nbt.3437. PubMed 26780180.
Backbone
  Vector backbone: lentiGuide-Puro
  Backbone manufacturer: Zhang Lab (Addgene plasmid # 52963)
  Vector type: Mammalian Expression, Lentiviral, CRISPR
  Selectable markers: Puromycin
Growth in bacteria
  Bacterial resistance: Ampicillin, 100 μg/mL
  Growth temperature: 37°C
  Growth strain: DH5alpha
  Copy number: High Copy
Gene/Insert
  Gene/Insert name: PNCK (alt names: PNCK; NM_001039582.3)
  gRNA/shRNA sequence: GCGTCTACGAGATCCGCGAG
  Species: H. sapiens (human)
  Entrez Gene: PNCK (a.k.a. BSTK3, CaMK1b, FLJ50403, FLJ50549, FLJ56451, FLJ59811, MGC45419)
  Promoter: hU6
  Cloning method: Unknown
  Sequencing primers: 5′ U6-F; 3′ pS2-R
Terms and licenses: Academic/Nonprofit Terms; Industry Terms: Not Available to Industry
Depositor comments: The gRNA was designed to target the following Genbank reference sequence(s): NM_001039582.3,NM_001135740.1. Note that this plasmid does NOT contain Cas9. It should be used in conjunction with lentiCas9-Blast (Addgene #52962) or otherwise with cell lines already expressing Cas9. Browse the full kinome gRNA library at http://www.addgene.org/pooled-library/broadgpp-human-kinome/ or visit http://www.broadinstitute.org/rnai/public/ for detailed protocols and information.
How to cite: PNCK gRNA (BRDN0001145537) was a gift from John Doench & David Root (Addgene plasmid # 77327 ; http://n2t.net/addgene:77327 ; RRID:Addgene_77327)
