[The description below was written by a language model from this plasmid's Addgene catalogue record and pLannotate feature annotations shown in this document.]
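Description:
PNCK gRNA (BRDN0001145537) is a third-generation lentiviral CRISPR guide plasmid built on the lentiGuide-Puro backbone, carrying a single guide RNA directed against human PNCK (also known as CaMK1b), a calcium/calmodulin-dependent protein kinase family member. The 8,323-nt plasmid is maintained in E. coli through a high-copy ColE1/pUC-type origin with ampicillin selection (AmpR, β-lactamase). The bacterial backbone also contains an f1 origin, lac regulatory remnants, T7 and T3 promoters, and an SV40 origin and polyadenylation signal outside the viral genome.

The transfer cassette is framed by an RSV promoter-driven truncated HIV-1 5' LTR and a self-inactivating ΔU3 3' LTR. The RSV promoter makes genomic RNA production Tat-independent, and the ΔU3 deletion disables LTR promoter activity after integration. Between the LTRs lie the Ψ packaging signal with a partial gag sequence, the Rev response element for Rev-dependent nuclear export, and a cPPT/CTS that aids nuclear import of the reverse-transcribed genome. The payload has two expression units. A human U6 RNA polymerase III promoter drives the PNCK-specific spacer fused to the Streptococcus pyogenes Cas9 guide scaffold. Downstream, an EF-1α core promoter with its intron A expresses puromycin N-acetyltransferase for selecting transduced mammalian cells, followed by a WPRE to enhance transcript expression.

The plasmid does not encode Cas9, so it is meant to be paired with a separate Cas9 vector such as lentiCas9-Blast or used in cells that already express Cas9. The guide was designed against two PNCK reference transcripts. It belongs to a human kinome gRNA collection associated with work on optimized sgRNA design, and it suits PNCK knockout experiments.
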