Features (pLannotate 1.2.2; 29 found; start..end, strand, type, name):
     14..80      +  CDS            small t antigen (fragment): SV40 (simian virus 40) small t antigen
    106..317     +  promoter       EF-1α core promoter: core promoter for human elongation factor EF-1α
    318..1256    +  intron         EF-1α intron A: intron upstream of the start codon of human EF-1α
   1278..1877    +  CDS            PuroR (fragment): puromycin N-acetyltransferase; pac from Streptomyces; confers resistance to puromycin
   1893..2481    +  misc_feature   WPRE: woodchuck hepatitis virus posttranscriptional regulatory element
   2532..2551    +  misc_feature   cPPT/CTS (fragment): central polypurine tract and central termination sequence of HIV-1
   2553..2786    +  LTR            3' LTR (ΔU3): self-inactivating 3' long terminal repeat (LTR) from HIV-1
   2864..2985    +  polyA_signal   SV40 poly(A) signal: SV40 polyadenylation signal
   3025..3160    +  rep_origin     SV40 ori: SV40 origin of replication
   3181..3199    -  promoter       T7 promoter: promoter for bacteriophage T7 RNA polymerase
   3207..3362    +  CDS            lacZα (fragment): LacZα fragment of β-galactosidase; lacZ fragment
   3367..3795    +  rep_origin     f1 ori (sequence partly withheld): f1 bacteriophage origin of replication; arrow indicates direction of (+) strand synthesis
   3848..3952    +  promoter       AmpR promoter: bla
   3953..4813    +  CDS            AmpR: β-lactamase; bla; confers resistance to ampicillin, carbenicillin, and related antibiotics
   4984..5572    +  rep_origin     ori: high-copy-number ColE1/pMB1/pBR322/pUC origin of replication
   5755..5847    +  CDS            lacI (fragment): lac repressor; lacI; The lac repressor binds to the lac operator to inhibit transcription in E. coli. This inhibition can be relieved by adding lactose or isopropyl-β-D-thiogalactopyranoside (IPTG).
   5860..5881    +  protein_bind   CAP binding site: CAP binding activates transcription in the presence of cAMP. E. coli catabolite activator protein
   5896..5926    +  promoter       lac promoter: promoter for the E. coli lac operon
   5934..5950    +  protein_bind   lac operator: The lac repressor binds to the lac operator to inhibit transcription in E. coli. This inhibition can be relieved by adding lactose or isopropyl-β-D-thiogalactopyranoside (IPTG). lac repressor encoded by lacI
   5995..6013    +  promoter       T3 promoter: promoter for bacteriophage T3 RNA polymerase
   6041..6267    +  promoter       RSV promoter: Rous sarcoma virus enhancer/promoter
   6268..6448    +  LTR            5' LTR (truncated): truncated 5' long terminal repeat (LTR) from HIV-1
   6495..6620    +  misc_feature   HIV-1 Ψ: packaging signal of human immunodeficiency virus type 1
   6604..6967    +  CDS            HIV-1 gag (fragment): gag protein from human immunodeficiency virus 1; gag
   7113..7346    +  misc_feature   RRE: The Rev response element (RRE) of HIV-1 allows for Rev-dependent mRNA export from the nucleus to the cytoplasm.
   7723..7749    +  CDS            Rev (fragment): human immunodeficiency virus 1 (HIV-1) Rev protein; rev; enhances nuclear export of unspliced and incompletely spliced viral mRNAs
   7753..7993    +  promoter       U6 promoter: RNA polymerase III promoter for human U6 snRNA
   8023..8098    +  misc_RNA       gRNA scaffold: guide RNA scaffold for the Streptococcus pyogenes CRISPR/Cas9 system
   8154..8271    +  misc_feature   cPPT/CTS: central polypurine tract and central termination sequence of HIV-1
>Addgene plasmid #77327 | PNCK gRNA (BRDN0001145537) | addgene full sequence | sequence record 187546 | Addgene Assembled Sequence
CCCGGGTGCAAAGATGGATAAAGTTTTAAACAGAGAGGAATCTTTGCAGCTAATGGACCTTCTAGGTCTT
GAAAGGAGTGGGAATTGGCTCCGGTGCCCGTCAGTGGGCAGAGCGCACATCGCCCACAGTCCCCGAGAAG
TTGGGGGGAGGGGTCGGCAATTGATCCGGTGCCTAGAGAAGGTGGCGCGGGGTAAACTGGGAAAGTGATG
TCGTGTACTGGCTCCGCCTTTTTCCCGAGGGTGGGGGAGAACCGTATATAAGTGCAGTAGTCGCCGTGAA
CGTTCTTTTTCGCAACGGGTTTGCCGCCAGAACACAGGTAAGTGCCGTGTGTGGTTCCCGCGGGCCTGGC
CTCTTTACGGGTTATGGCCCTTGCGTGCCTTGAATTACTTCCACCTGGCTGCAGTACGTGATTCTTGATC
CCGAGCTTCGGGTTGGAAGTGGGTGGGAGAGTTCGAGGCCTTGCGCTTAAGGAGCCCCTTCGCCTCGTGC
TTGAGTTGAGGCCTGGCCTGGGCGCTGGGGCCGCCGCGTGCGAATCTGGTGGCACCTTCGCGCCTGTCTC
GCTGCTTTCGATAAGTCTCTAGCCATTTAAAATTTTTGATGACCTGCTGCGACGCTTTTTTTCTGGCAAG
ATAGTCTTGTAAATGCGGGCCAAGATCTGCACACTGGTATTTCGGTTTTTGGGGCCGCGGGCGGCGACGG
GGCCCGTGCGTCCCAGCGCACATGTTCGGCGAGGCGGGGCCTGCGAGCGCGGCCACCGAGAATCGGACGG
GGGTAGTCTCAAGCTGGCCGGCCTGCTCTGGTGCCTGGCCTCGCGCCGCCGTGTATCGCCCCGCCCTGGG
CGGCAAGGCTGGCCCGGTCGGCACCAGTTGCGTGAGCGGAAAGATGGCCGCTTCCCGGCCCTGCTGCAGG
GAGCTCAAAATGGAGGACGCGGCGCTCGGGAGAGCGGGCGGGTGAGTCACCCACACAAAGGAAAAGGGCC
TTTCCGTCCTCAGCCGTCGCTTCATGTGACTCCACGGAGTACCGGGCGCCGTCCAGGCACCTCGATTAGT
TCTCGAGCTTTTGGAGTACGTCGTCTTTAGGTTGGGGGGAGGGGTTTTATGCGATGGAGTTTCCCCACAC
TGAGTGGGTGGAGACTGAAGTTAGGCCAGCTTGGCACTTGATGTAATTCTCCTTGGAATTTGCCCTTTTT
GAGTTTGGATCTTGGTTCATTCTCAAGCCTCAGACAGTGGTTCAAAGTTTTTTTCTTCCATTTCAGGTGT
CGTGACGTACGGCCACCATGACCGAGTACAAGCCCACGGTGCGCCTCGCCACCCGCGACGACGTCCCCAG
GGCCGTACGCACCCTCGCCGCCGCGTTCGCCGACTACCCCGCCACGCGCCACACCGTCGATCCGGACCGC
CACATCGAGCGGGTCACCGAGCTGCAAGAACTCTTCCTCACGCGCGTCGGGCTCGACATCGGCAAGGTGT
GGGTCGCGGACGACGGCGCCGCCGTGGCGGTCTGGACCACGCCGGAGAGCGTCGAAGCGGGGGCGGTGTT
CGCCGAGATCGGCCCGCGCATGGCCGAGTTGAGCGGTTCCCGGCTGGCCGCGCAGCAACAGATGGAAGGC
CTCCTGGCGCCGCACCGGCCCAAGGAGCCCGCGTGGTTCCTGGCCACCGTCGGAGTCTCGCCCGACCACC
AGGGCAAGGGTCTGGGCAGCGCCGTCGTGCTCCCCGGAGTGGAGGCGGCCGAGCGCGCCGGGGTGCCCGC
CTTCCTGGAGACCTCCGCGCCCCGCAACCTCCCCTTCTACGAGCGGCTCGGCTTCACCGTCACCGCCGAC
GTCGAGGTGCCCGAAGGACCGCGCACCTGGTGCATGACCCGCAAGCCCGGTGCCTGAACGCGTTAAGTCG
ACAATCAACCTCTGGATTACAAAATTTGTGAAAGATTGACTGGTATTCTTAACTATGTTGCTCCTTTTAC
GCTATGTGGATACGCTGCTTTAATGCCTTTGTATCATGCTATTGCTTCCCGTATGGCTTTCATTTTCTCC
TCCTTGTATAAATCCTGGTTGCTGTCTCTTTATGAGGAGTTGTGGCCCGTTGTCAGGCAACGTGGCGTGG
TGTGCACTGTGTTTGCTGACGCAACCCCCACTGGTTGGGGCATTGCCACCACCTGTCAGCTCCTTTCCGG
GACTTTCGCTTTCCCCCTCCCTATTGCCACGGCGGAACTCATCGCCGCCTGCCTTGCCCGCTGCTGGACA
GGGGCTCGGCTGTTGGGCACTGACAATTCCGTGGTGTTGTCGGGGAAATCATCGTCCTTTCCTTGGCTGC
TCGCCTGTGTTGCCACCTGGATTCTGCGCGGGACGTCCTTCTGCTACGTCCCTTCGGCCCTCAATCCAGC
GGACCTTCCTTCCCGCGGCCTGCTGCCGGCTCTGCGGCCTCTTCCGCGTCTTCGCCTTCGCCCTCAGACG
AGTCGGATCTCCCTTTGGGCCGCCTCCCCGCGTCGACTTTAAGACCAATGACTTACAAGGCAGCTGTAGA
TCTTAGCCACTTTTTAAAAGAAAAGGGGGGACTGGAAGGGCTAATTCACTCCCAACGAAGACAAGATCTG
CTTTTTGCTTGTACTGGGTCTCTCTGGTTAGACCAGATCTGAGCCTGGGAGCTCTCTGGCTAACTAGGGA
ACCCACTGCTTAAGCCTCAATAAAGCTTGCCTTGAGTGCTTCAAGTAGTGTGTGCCCGTCTGTTGTGTGA
CTCTGGTAACTAGAGATCCCTCAGACCCTTTTAGTCAGTGTGGAAAATCTCTAGCAGTACGTATAGTAGT
TCATGTCATCTTATTATTCAGTATTTATAACTTGCAAAGAAATGAATATCAGAGAGTGAGAGGAACTTGT
TTATTGCAGCTTATAATGGTTACAAATAAAGCAATAGCATCACAAATTTCACAAATAAAGCATTTTTTTC
ACTGCATTCTAGTTGTGGTTTGTCCAAACTCATCAATGTATCTTATCATGTCTGGCTCTAGCTATCCCGC
CCCTAACTCCGCCCATCCCGCCCCTAACTCCGCCCAGTTCCGCCCATTCTCCGCCCCATGGCTGACTAAT
TTTTTTTATTTATGCAGAGGCCGAGGCCGCCTCGGCCTCTGAGCTATTCCAGAAGTAGTGAGGAGGCTTT
TTTGGAGGCCTAGGGACGTACCCAATTCGCCCTATAGTGAGTCGTATTACGCGCGCTCACTGGCCGTCGT
TTTACAACGTCGTGACTGGGAAAACCCTGGCGTTACCCAACTTAATCGCCTTGCAGCACATCCCCCTTTC
GCCAGCTGGCGTAATAGCGAAGAGGCCCGCACCGATCGCCCTTCCCAACAGTTGCGCAGCCTGAATGGCG
AATGGG
[124 nt withheld, positions 3367-3490]
C
[91 nt withheld, positions 3492-3582]
A
[49 nt withheld, positions 3584-3632]
CCTTTGACGTTGGAGTCCACGTTCTTT
[37 nt withheld, positions 3660-3696]
ACCCTATCTCGGTCTATTCTTTTGATTTATAAGGGATTTTGCCGATTTCGGCCTATTGGTTAAAAAATGA
GCTGATTTAACAAAAATTTAACGCGAATTTTAACAAAATATTAACGCTTACAATTTAGGTGGCACTTTTC
GGGGAAATGTGCGCGGAACCCCTATTTGTTTATTTTTCTAAATACATTCAAATATGTATCCGCTCATGAG
ACAATAACCCTGATAAATGCTTCAATAATATTGAAAAAGGAAGAGTATGAGTATTCAACATTTCCGTGTC
GCCCTTATTCCCTTTTTTGCGGCATTTTGCCTTCCTGTTTTTGCTCACCCAGAAACGCTGGTGAAAGTAA
AAGATGCTGAAGATCAGTTGGGTGCACGAGTGGGTTACATCGAACTGGATCTCAACAGCGGTAAGATCCT
TGAGAGTTTTCGCCCCGAAGAACGTTTTCCAATGATGAGCACTTTTAAAGTTCTGCTATGTGGCGCGGTA
TTATCCCGTATTGACGCCGGGCAAGAGCAACTCGGTCGCCGCATACACTATTCTCAGAATGACTTGGTTG
AGTACTCACCAGTCACAGAAAAGCATCTTACGGATGGCATGACAGTAAGAGAATTATGCAGTGCTGCCAT
AACCATGAGTGATAACACTGCGGCCAACTTACTTCTGACAACGATCGGAGGACCGAAGGAGCTAACCGCT
TTTTTGCACAACATGGGGGATCATGTAACTCGCCTTGATCGTTGGGAACCGGAGCTGAATGAAGCCATAC
CAAACGACGAGCGTGACACCACGATGCCTGTAGCAATGGCAACAACGTTGCGCAAACTATTAACTGGCGA
ACTACTTACTCTAGCTTCCCGGCAACAATTAATAGACTGGATGGAGGCGGATAAAGTTGCAGGACCACTT
CTGCGCTCGGCCCTTCCGGCTGGCTGGTTTATTGCTGATAAATCTGGAGCCGGTGAGCGTGGGTCTCGCG
GTATCATTGCAGCACTGGGGCCAGATGGTAAGCCCTCCCGTATCGTAGTTATCTACACGACGGGGAGTCA
GGCAACTATGGATGAACGAAATAGACAGATCGCTGAGATAGGTGCCTCACTGATTAAGCATTGGTAACTG
TCAGACCAAGTTTACTCATATATACTTTAGATTGATTTAAAACTTCATTTTTAATTTAAAAGGATCTAGG
TGAAGATCCTTTTTGATAATCTCATGACCAAAATCCCTTAACGTGAGTTTTCGTTCCACTGAGCGTCAGA
CCCCGTAGAAAAGATCAAAGGATCTTCTTGAGATCCTTTTTTTCTGCGCGTAATCTGCTGCTTGCAAACA
AAAAAACCACCGCTACCAGCGGTGGTTTGTTTGCCGGATCAAGAGCTACCAACTCTTTTTCCGAAGGTAA
CTGGCTTCAGCAGAGCGCAGATACCAAATACTGTTCTTCTAGTGTAGCCGTAGTTAGGCCACCACTTCAA
GAACTCTGTAGCACCGCCTACATACCTCGCTCTGCTAATCCTGTTACCAGTGGCTGCTGCCAGTGGCGAT
AAGTCGTGTCTTACCGGGTTGGACTCAAGACGATAGTTACCGGATAAGGCGCAGCGGTCGGGCTGAACGG
GGGGTTCGTGCACACAGCCCAGCTTGGAGCGAACGACCTACACCGAACTGAGATACCTACAGCGTGAGCT
ATGAGAAAGCGCCACGCTTCCCGAAGGGAGAAAGGCGGACAGGTATCCGGTAAGCGGCAGGGTCGGAACA
GGAGAGCGCACGAGGGAGCTTCCAGGGGGAAACGCCTGGTATCTTTATAGTCCTGTCGGGTTTCGCCACC
TCTGACTTGAGCGTCGATTTTTGTGATGCTCGTCAGGGGGGCGGAGCCTATGGAAAAACGCCAGCAACGC
GGCCTTTTTACGGTTCCTGGCCTTTTGCTGGCCTTTTGCTCACATGTTCTTTCCTGCGTTATCCCCTGAT
TCTGTGGATAACCGTATTACCGCCTTTGAGTGAGCTGATACCGCTCGCCGCAGCCGAACGACCGAGCGCA
GCGAGTCAGTGAGCGAGGAAGCGGAAGAGCGCCCAATACGCAAACCGCCTCTCCCCGCGCGTTGGCCGAT
TCATTAATGCAGCTGGCACGACAGGTTTCCCGACTGGAAAGCGGGCAGTGAGCGCAACGCAATTAATGTG
AGTTAGCTCACTCATTAGGCACCCCAGGCTTTACACTTTATGCTTCCGGCTCGTATGTTGTGTGGAATTG
TGAGCGGATAACAATTTCACACAGGAAACAGCTATGACCATGATTACGCCAAGCGCGCAATTAACCCTCA
CTAAAGGGAACAAAAGCTGGAGCTGCAAGCTTAATGTAGTCTTATGCAATACTCTTGTAGTCTTGCAACA
TGGTAACGATGAGTTAGCAACATGCCTTACAAGGAGAGAAAAAGCACCGTGCATGCCGATTGGTGGAAGT
AAGGTGGTACGATCGTGCCTTATTAGGAAGGCAACAGACGGGTCTGACATGGATTGGACGAACCACTGAA
TTGCCGCATTGCAGAGATATTGTATTTAAGTGCCTAGCTCGATACATAAACGGGTCTCTCTGGTTAGACC
AGATCTGAGCCTGGGAGCTCTCTGGCTAACTAGGGAACCCACTGCTTAAGCCTCAATAAAGCTTGCCTTG
AGTGCTTCAAGTAGTGTGTGCCCGTCTGTTGTGTGACTCTGGTAACTAGAGATCCCTCAGACCCTTTTAG
TCAGTGTGGAAAATCTCTAGCAGTGGCGCCCGAACAGGGACTTGAAAGCGAAAGGGAAACCAGAGGAGCT
CTCTCGACGCAGGACTCGGCTTGCTGAAGCGCGCACGGCAAGAGGCGAGGGGCGGCGACTGGTGAGTACG
CCAAAAATTTTGACTAGCGGAGGCTAGAAGGAGAGAGATGGGTGCGAGAGCGTCAGTATTAAGCGGGGGA
GAATTAGATCGCGATGGGAAAAAATTCGGTTAAGGCCAGGGGGAAAGAAAAAATATAAATTAAAACATAT
AGTATGGGCAAGCAGGGAGCTAGAACGATTCGCAGTTAATCCTGGCCTGTTAGAAACATCAGAAGGCTGT
AGACAAATACTGGGACAGCTACAACCATCCCTTCAGACAGGATCAGAAGAACTTAGATCATTATATAATA
CAGTAGCAACCCTCTATTGTGTGCATCAAAGGATAGAGATAAAAGACACCAAGGAAGCTTTAGACAAGAT
AGAGGAAGAGCAAAACAAAAGTAAGACCACCGCACAGCAAGCGGCCGCTGATCTTCAGACCTGGAGGAGG
AGATATGAGGGACAATTGGAGAAGTGAATTATATAAATATAAAGTAGTAAAAATTGAACCATTAGGAGTA
GCACCCACCAAGGCAAAGAGAAGAGTGGTGCAGAGAGAAAAAAGAGCAGTGGGAATAGGAGCTTTGTTCC
TTGGGTTCTTGGGAGCAGCAGGAAGCACTATGGGCGCAGCGTCAATGACGCTGACGGTACAGGCCAGACA
ATTATTGTCTGGTATAGTGCAGCAGCAGAACAATTTGCTGAGGGCTATTGAGGCGCAACAGCATCTGTTG
CAACTCACAGTCTGGGGCATCAAGCAGCTCCAGGCAAGAATCCTGGCTGTGGAAAGATACCTAAAGGATC
AACAGCTCCTGGGGATTTGGGGTTGCTCTGGAAAACTCATTTGCACCACTGCTGTGCCTTGGAATGCTAG
TTGGAGTAATAAATCTCTGGAACAGATTTGGAATCACACGACCTGGATGGAGTGGGACAGAGAAATTAAC
AATTACACAAGCTTAATACACTCCTTAATTGAAGAATCGCAAAACCAGCAAGAAAAGAATGAACAAGAAT
TATTGGAATTAGATAAATGGGCAAGTTTGTGGAATTGGTTTAACATAACAAATTGGCTGTGGTATATAAA
ATTATTCATAATGATAGTAGGAGGCTTGGTAGGTTTAAGAATAGTTTTTGCTGTACTTTCTATAGTGAAT
AGAGTTAGGCAGGGATATTCACCATTATCGTTTCAGACCCACCTCCCAACCCCGAGGGGACCCAGAGAGG
GCCTATTTCCCATGATTCCTTCATATTTGCATATACGATACAAGGCTGTTAGAGAGATAATTAGAATTAA
TTTGACTGTAAACACAAAGATATTAGTACAAAATACGTGACGTAGAAAGTAATAATTTCTTGGGTAGTTT
GCAGTTTTAAAATTATGTTTTAAAATGGACTATCATATGCTTACCGTAACTTGAAAGTATTTCGATTTCT
TGGCTTTATATATCTTGTGGAAAGGACGAAACACCGGCGTCTACGAGATCCGCGAGGTTTTAGAGCTAGA
AATAGCAAGTTAAAATAAGGCTAGTCCGTTATCAACTTGAAAAAGTGGCACCGAGTCGGTGCTTTTTTAA
GCTTGGCGTAACTAGATCTTGAGACAAATGGCAGTATTCATCCACAATTTTAAAAGAAAAGGGGGGATTG
GGGGGTACAGTGCAGGGGAAAGAATAGTAGACATAATAGCAACAGACATACAAACTAAAGAATTACAAAA
ACAAATTACAAAAATTCAAAATTTTCGGGTTTATTACAGGGACAGCAGAGATCCACTTTGGCGCCGGCTC
GAGGGGG
