>Addgene plasmid #77327 | PNCK gRNA (BRDN0001145537) | depositor partial sequence | sequence record 144787 | Target Sequence
GCGTCTACGAGATCCGCGAG
