>Addgene plasmid #77327 | PNCK gRNA (BRDN0001145537) | addgene partial sequence | sequence record 187545 | hU6-F
GTAGAAAGTAATAATTTCTTGGGTAGTTTGCAGTTTTAAAATTATGTTTTAAAATGGACTATCATATGCT
TACCGTAACTTGAAAGTATTTCGATTTCTTGGCTTTATATATCTTGTGGAAAGGACGAAACACCGGCGTC
TACGAGATCCGCGAGGTTTTAGAGCTAGAAATAGCAAGTTAAAATAAGGCTAGTCCGTTATCAACTTGAA
AAAGTGGCACCGAGTCGGTGCTTTTTTAAGCTTGGCGTAACTAGATCTTGAGACAAATGGCAGTATTCAT
CCACAATTTTAAAAGAAAAGGGGGGATTGGGGGGTACAGTGCAGGGGAAAGAATAGTAGACATAATAGCA
ACAGACATACAAACTAAAGAATTACAAAAACAAATTACAAAAATTCAAAATTTTCGGGTTTATTACAGGG
ACAGCAGAGATCCACTTTGGCGCCGGCTCGAGGGGGCCCGGGTGCAAAGATGGATAAAGTTTTAAACAGA
GAGGAATCTTTGCAGCTAATGGACCTTCTAGGTCTTGAAAGGAGTGGGAATTGGCTCCGGTGCCCGTCAG
TGGGCAGAGC
